Addgene plasmid #230028: Galt1-sCGrx1p-HA
Purpose: Expressing sCGrx1p protein fused to HA tag in mammalian cells with localization in the Golgi apparatus.
Depositing lab: Pablo Rivera-Fuentes.
Backbone
  Vector backbone: pCMV
  Vector type: Mammalian Expression
Growth in bacteria
  Bacterial resistance: Kanamycin, 50 μg/mL
  Growth temperature: 37°C
  Growth strain: DH5alpha
  Copy number: High Copy
Gene/Insert
  Gene/Insert name: Galt1-sCGrx1p-HA (alt names: B4GALT1(1-61); beta-1,4-galactosyltransferase 1(1-61))
  Species: H. sapiens (human), Synthetic
  Insert size (bp): 615
  Entrez Gene: B4GALT1 (a.k.a. B4GAL-T1, CDG2D, CLDLFIB, GGTB2, GT1, GTB, beta4Gal-T1)
  Tag / fusion protein: HA (C terminal on insert)
  Cloning method: Gibson Cloning
  Sequencing primers: 5′ Unknown
Terms and licenses: Academic/Nonprofit Terms; Industry Terms: Not Available to Industry
How to cite: Galt1-sCGrx1p-HA was a gift from Pablo Rivera-Fuentes (Addgene plasmid # 230028 ; http://n2t.net/addgene:230028 ; RRID:Addgene_230028)
