[The description below was written by a language model from this plasmid's Addgene catalogue record and pLannotate feature annotations shown in this document.]
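Description:
Galt1-sCGrx1p-HA is a mammalian expression plasmid built on a pCMV backbone that produces a Golgi-targeted, HA-tagged form of the sCGrx1p protein. It is propagated in E. coli as a high-copy plasmid from a ColE1/pUC-type origin and selected with kanamycin. The resistance gene is the Tn5 NeoR/KanR aminoglycoside phosphotransferase. It sits behind tandem bacterial (AmpR/bla) and SV40 early promoters and is followed by the HSV TK polyadenylation signal, so the same cassette could in principle also support G418 selection in mammalian cells. An f1 origin is also present. Short fragments annotated as ble and bGH poly(A) appear to be backbone remnants rather than functional parts.

The 615 bp insert, assembled by Gibson cloning, is driven by the human cytomegalovirus immediate-early enhancer and promoter and terminated by the SV40 poly(A) signal. Its N-terminal portion is residues 1–61 of human beta-1,4-galactosyltransferase 1 (B4GALT1), a segment commonly used as a Golgi localization signal. A short stretch of multiple-cloning-site-derived sequence follows. Downstream of that is a region the annotation matches to yeast glutaredoxin 1 (GRX1), a glutathione-dependent oxidoreductase, which corresponds to the sCGrx1p moiety described as synthetic in the record. The record does not explain how sCGrx1p differs from native Grx1. The C-terminal HA epitope listed in the catalogue is not separately annotated in the feature table; it would allow detection of the fusion by immunostaining or blotting. The stated purpose is expression of sCGrx1p localized to the Golgi apparatus of mammalian cells. The record gives no further detail on the downstream application.
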