Features (pLannotate 1.2.2; 16 found; start..end, strand, type, name):
     24..107     -  CDS            large T antigen (fragment): large T antigen from SV40 (simian virus 40)
    178..507     -  CDS            GRX1: GLRX1_YEAST - Experimental evidence at protein level: Swiss-Prot protein existence level 1. Component of the glutathione system which performs several activities such as glutathione-dependent oxidoreductase, glutathione peroxidase and glutathione S-transferase (GST) activity (PubMed:11875065, PubMed:12684511). The disulfide bond functions as an electron carrier in the glutathione-dependent synthesis of deoxyribonucleotides by the enzyme ribonucleotide reductase. In addition, it is also involved in reducing cytosolic protein- and non- protein-disulfides in a coupled system with glutathione redu
    530..561     -  misc_feature   MCS (fragment): multiple cloning site
    556..738     -  CDS            B4GALT1 (fragment): B4GT1_HUMAN - Also known as GGTB2. Experimental evidence at protein level: Swiss-Prot protein existence level 1. [Processed beta-1,4-galactosyltransferase 1]: The cell surface form functions as a recognition molecule during a variety of cell to cell and cell to matrix interactions, as those occurring during development and egg fertilization, by binding to specific oligosaccharide ligands on opposing cells or in the extracellular matrix. From Homo sapiens (Human).
    745..775     -  misc_feature   MCS (fragment): multiple cloning site
    798..1001    -  promoter       CMV promoter: human cytomegalovirus (CMV) immediate early promoter
   1002..1305    -  enhancer       CMV enhancer: human cytomegalovirus immediate early enhancer
   1480..2068    -  rep_origin     ori: high-copy-number ColE1/pMB1/pBR322/pUC origin of replication
   2290..2306    +  polyA_signal   bGH poly(A) signal (fragment): bovine growth hormone polyadenylation signal
   2397..2444    -  polyA_signal   HSV TK poly(A) signal: herpes simplex virus thymidine kinase polyadenylation signal (Cole and Stacy, 1985)
   2503..2655    -  CDS            ble (fragment): BLE_KLEPN - Experimental evidence at protein level: Swiss-Prot protein existence level 1. Binding protein with a strong affinity to the bleomycin family of antibiotics. Binds to CL990; an antimitotic-antibiotic compound. From Klebsiella pneumoniae.
   2676..3470    -  CDS            NeoR/KanR: aminoglycoside phosphotransferase from Tn5; aph(3')-II (or nptII); confers resistance to neomycin, kanamycin, and G418 (Geneticin®)
   3505..3862    -  promoter       SV40 promoter: SV40 enhancer and early promoter
   3864..3968    -  promoter       AmpR promoter: bla
   3995..4423    +  rep_origin     f1 ori (sequence partly withheld): f1 bacteriophage origin of replication; arrow indicates direction of (+) strand synthesis
   4457..1       -  polyA_signal   SV40 poly(A) signal (across the origin): SV40 polyadenylation signal
>Addgene plasmid #230028 | Galt1-sCGrx1p-HA | addgene full sequence | sequence record 458168 | Addgene NGS Result
TAACAACAACAATTGCATTCATTTTATGTTTCAGGTTCAGGGGGAGGTGTGGGAGGTTTTTTAAAGCAAG
TAAAACCTCTACAAATGTGGTATGGCTGATTATGATCTAGAGTCGCGGCCGCTTTAGGTACCTTCTGCGT
AGTCAGGCACATCATACGGATACACCATGGTGGCGACATTTGCAAGAATAGGTTCTAACAATTCCTCCAA
TTCACCAGTCTCCCTCAATTCCTGCAAGTCGTCGTTGCCTCCAATATGTTTACCATTAATATAGATGTTT
GGCACGGTTCTTTGGCCATTAATCTCATATAACGCAGCCTGAATGTCTGCGCCTTCCTTCATGTCATTCA
ATTGCAAAACCAGAACTTTGGACCTGGGAACCTTTAACTTTTCAAAAAGCGTGTTTAAAGCTGCATGAGA
GTATGGACAGTACGTTTTGGATGCGACGAAGATCTCGTTTTCTGCAATAAGGTCCTTGACGTGCTTGATA
GTTTCTTGAGATACCATGGTACCTTCGGTGGCGACCGGTGGATCCCGGGCCCGCGGTACCGTCGACTGCA
GCGGTGTGGAGACTCCGACCAGTTGGGGCAGGCGGCTCAGGTCGCGGCCAGCCAGGTAGTAAACGAGGGT
GACGCCAAGGTGCAGAGCGCAGACGGCCACGAGCAGGCGGCAGGCCCGCTGTAGGGACGCGCCTGGCATC
GCGGCGCTGCCGCTCAGGAGCGGCTCCCGAAGCCTCATGGTGGCGAGCTCGAGATCTGAGTCCGGTAGCG
CTAGCGGATCTGACGGTTCACTAAACCAGCTCTGCTTATATAGACCTCCCACCGTACACGCCTACCGCCC
ATTTGCGTCAATGGGGCGGAGTTGTTACGACATTTTGGAAAGTCCCGTTGATTTTGGTGCCAAAACAAAC
TCCCATTGACGTCAATGGGGTGGAGACTTGGAAATCCCCGTGAGTCAAACCGCTATCCACGCCCATTGAT
GTACTGCCAAAACCGCATCACCATGGTAATAGCGATGACTAATACGTAGATGTACTGCCAAGTAGGAAAG
TCCCATAAGGTCATGTACTGGGCATAATGCCAGGCGGGCCATTTACCGTCATTGACGTCAATAGGGGGCG
TACTTGGCATATGATACACTTGATGTACTGCCAAGTGGGCAGTTTACCGTAAATACTCCACCCATTGACG
TCAATGGAAAGTCCCTATTGGCGTTACTATGGGAACATACGTCATTATTGACGTCAATGGGCGGGGGTCG
TTGGGCGGTCAGCCAGGCGGGCCATTTACCGTAAGTTATGTAACGCGGAACTCCATATATGGGCTATGAA
CTAATGACCCCGTAATTGATTACTATTAATAACTAATGCATGGCGGTAATACGGTTATCCACAGAATCAG
GGGATAACGCAGGAAAGAACATGTGAGCAAAAGGCCAGCAAAAGGCCAGGAACCGTAAAAAGGCCGCGTT
GCTGGCGTTTTTCCATAGGCTCCGCCCCCCTGACGAGCATCACAAAAATCGACGCTCAAGTCAGAGGTGG
CGAAACCCGACAGGACTATAAAGATACCAGGCGTTTCCCCCTGGAAGCTCCCTCGTGCGCTCTCCTGTTC
CGACCCTGCCGCTTACCGGATACCTGTCCGCCTTTCTCCCTTCGGGAAGCGTGGCGCTTTCTCATAGCTC
ACGCTGTAGGTATCTCAGTTCGGTGTAGGTCGTTCGCTCCAAGCTGGGCTGTGTGCACGAACCCCCCGTT
CAGCCCGACCGCTGCGCCTTATCCGGTAACTATCGTCTTGAGTCCAACCCGGTAAGACACGACTTATCGC
CACTGGCAGCAGCCACTGGTAACAGGATTAGCAGAGCGAGGTATGTAGGCGGTGCTACAGAGTTCTTGAA
GTGGTGGCCTAACTACGGCTACACTAGAAGAACAGTATTTGGTATCTGCGCTCTGCTGAAGCCAGTTACC
TTCGGAAAAAGAGTTGGTAGCTCTTGATCCGGCAAACAAACCACCGCTGGTAGCGGTGGTTTTTTTGTTT
GCAAGCAGCAGATTACGCGCAGAAAAAAAGGATCTCAAGAAGATCCTTTGATCTTTTCTACGGGGTCTGA
CGCTCAGTGGAACGAAAACTCACGTTAAGGGATTTTGGTCATGAGATTATCAAAAAGGATCTTCACCTAG
ATCCTTTTAAATTAAAAATGAAGTTTTAAATCAATCTAAAGTATATATGAGTAACCTGAGGCTATGGCAG
GGCCTGCCGCCCCGACGTTGGCTGCGAGCCCTGGGCCTTCACCCGAACTTGGGGGGTGGGGTGGGGAAAA
GGAAGAAACGCGGGCGTATTGGCCCCAATGGGGTCTCGGTGGGGTATCGACAGAGTGCCAGCCCTGGGAC
CGAACCCCGCGTTTATGAACAAACGACCCAACACCGTGCGTTTTATTCTGTCTTTTTATTGCCGTCATAG
CGCGGGTTCCTTCCGGTATTGTCTCCTTCCGTGTTTCAGTTAGCCTCCCCCTAGGGTGGGCGAAGAACTC
CAGCATGAGATCCCCGCGCTGGAGGATCATCCAGCCGGCGTCCCGGAAAACGATTCCGAAGCCCAACCTT
TCATAGAAGGCGGCGGTGGAATCGAAATCTCGTGATGGCAGGTTGGGCGTCGCTTGGTCGGTCATTTCGA
ACCCCAGAGTCCCGCTCAGAAGAACTCGTCAAGAAGGCGATAGAAGGCGATGCGCTGCGAATCGGGAGCG
GCGATACCGTAAAGCACGAGGAAGCGGTCAGCCCATTCGCCGCCAAGCTCTTCAGCAATATCACGGGTAG
CCAACGCTATGTCCTGATAGCGGTCCGCCACACCCAGCCGGCCACAGTCGATGAATCCAGAAAAGCGGCC
ATTTTCCACCATGATATTCGGCAAGCAGGCATCGCCATGGGTCACGACGAGATCCTCGCCGTCGGGCATG
CTCGCCTTGAGCCTGGCGAACAGTTCGGCTGGCGCGAGCCCCTGATGCTCTTCGTCCAGATCATCCTGAT
CGACAAGACCGGCTTCCATCCGAGTACGTGCTCGCTCGATGCGATGTTTCGCTTGGTGGTCGAATGGGCA
GGTAGCCGGATCAAGCGTATGCAGCCGCCGCATTGCATCAGCCATGATGGATACTTTCTCGGCAGGAGCA
AGGTGAGATGACAGGAGATCCTGCCCCGGCACTTCGCCCAATAGCAGCCAGTCCCTTCCCGCTTCAGTGA
CAACGTCGAGCACAGCTGCGCAAGGAACGCCCGTCGTGGCCAGCCACGATAGCCGCGCTGCCTCGTCTTG
CAGTTCATTCAGGGCACCGGACAGGTCGGTCTTGACAAAAAGAACCGGGCGCCCCTGCGCTGACAGCCGG
AACACGGCGGCATCAGAGCAGCCGATTGTCTGTTGTGCCCAGTCATAGCCGAATAGCCTCTCCACCCAAG
CGGCCGGAGAACCTGCGTGCAATCCATCTTGTTCAATCATGCGAAACGATCCTCATCCTGTCTCTTGATC
GATCTTTGCAAAAGCCTAGGCCTCCAAAAAAGCCTCCTCACTACTTCTGGAATAGCTCAGAGGCCGAGGC
GGCCTCGGCCTCTGCATAAATAAAAAAAATTAGTCAGCCATGGGGCGGAGAATGGGCGGAACTGGGCGGA
GTTAGGGGCGGGATGGGCGGAGTTAGGGGCGGGACTATGGTTGCTGACTAATTGAGATGCATGCTTTGCA
TACTTCTGCCTGCTGGGGAGCCTGGGGACTTTCCACACCTGGTTGCTGACTAATTGAGATGCATGCTTTG
CATACTTCTGCCTGCTGGGGAGCCTGGGGACTTTCCACACCCTAACTGACACACATTCCACAGCTGGTTC
TTTCCGCCTCAGGACTCTTCCTTTTTCAATATTATTGAAGCATTTATCAGGGTTATTGTCTCATGAGCGG
ATACATATTTGAATGTATTTAGAAAAATAAACAAATAGGGGTTCCGCGCACATTTCCCCGAAAAGTGCCA
CCTG
[124 nt withheld, positions 3995-4118]
C
[91 nt withheld, positions 4120-4210]
A
[49 nt withheld, positions 4212-4260]
CCTTTGACGTTGGAGTCCACGTTCTTT
[37 nt withheld, positions 4288-4324]
ACCCTATCTCGGTCTATTCTTTTGATTTATAAGGGATTTTGCCGATTTCGGCCTATTGGTTAAAAAATGA
GCTGATTTAACAAAAATTTAACGCGAATTTTAACAAAATATTAACGCTTACAATTTACGCCTTAAGATAC
ATTGATGAGTTTGGACAAACCACAACTAGAATGCAGTGAAAAAAATGCTTTATTTGTGAAATTTGTGATG
CTATTGCTTTATTTGTAACCATTATAAGCTGCAATAAACAAGT
